Addgene plasmid #89695: pFosill-1
Purpose: (Empty Backbone) to make Fosmids that can be converted into Illumina sequencable libraries
Depositing lab: Andreas Gnirke. Depositing organization: Broad Institute. Publication: Paired-end sequencing of Fosmid libraries by Illumina. Williams LJ, Tabbaa DG, Li N, Berlin AM, Shea TP, Maccallum I, Lawrence MS, Drier Y, Getz G, Young SK, Jaffe DB, Nusbaum C, Gnirke A. Genome Res. 2012 Nov;22(11):2241-9. doi: 10.1101/gr.138925.112. Epub 2012 Jul 16. PubMed 22800726.
Backbone
  Vector backbone: pFOS1
  Backbone size (bp): 9738
  Modifications to backbone: Inserted Nb.BbvCI nicking sites, SBS3 and SBS8 Illumina sequences into cloning site.
  Vector type: Bacterial Expression
Growth in bacteria
  Bacterial resistance: Ampicillin, 100 μg/mL
  Growth temperature: 30°C
  Growth strain: Stbl2
  Copy number: Unknown
Gene/Insert
  Cloning method: Restriction Enzyme
Terms and licenses: Academic/Nonprofit Terms; Industry Terms: Not Available to Industry
How to cite: pFosill-1 was a gift from Andreas Gnirke (Addgene plasmid # 89695 ; http://n2t.net/addgene:89695 ; RRID:Addgene_89695)
