[The description below was written by a language model from this plasmid's Addgene catalogue record and pLannotate feature annotations shown in this document.]
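Description:
pFosill-1 is an empty fosmid cloning backbone derived from pFOS1, designed so that large genomic inserts cloned in it can later be converted into libraries whose insert ends can be sequenced on Illumina instruments. The catalogue lists a backbone of 9,738 bp, while the annotated depositor sequence is 9,905 nt. That difference is compatible with the described additions, though the record does not explain it. The modifications placed Nb.BbvCI nicking-enzyme sites and the Illumina SBS3 and SBS8 sequencing-primer sequences in the cloning site. These elements are not picked up in the feature table, which shows only T7 and partial SP6 promoters and a loxP site around that region.

The vector combines two replication systems. The F-plasmid module (ori2/oriS, repE, incC, and the sopA, sopB and sopC partitioning functions) maintains clones at very low copy number and helps keep large inserts stable. It is linked to a chloramphenicol resistance gene with its own cat promoter. A second segment carries a high-copy ColE1/pUC-type origin and the AmpR β-lactamase gene, which matches the ampicillin selection listed for propagating the empty vector. This segment lies between two lambda cos sites in the same orientation. In pFOS1-type vectors, this layout allows vector arms to be prepared, ligated to roughly 40 kb genomic fragments and packaged into lambda particles, so that the high-copy portion is lost from the final fosmid. The record itself does not spell out this workflow. Short fragments of lacZα, lacI, rop, bom, resD and a tet promoter appear to be backbone remnants. Although it is classed as a bacterial expression vector, it carries no insert and serves as a library-construction tool for paired-end fosmid sequencing.
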