Features (pLannotate 1.2.2; 23 found; start..end, strand, type, name):
     93..110     -  promoter       SP6 promoter (fragment): promoter for bacteriophage SP6 RNA polymerase
    149..166     +  promoter       tet promoter (fragment): E. coli promoter for tetracycline efflux protein gene
    250..909     -  CDS            CmR: chloramphenicol acetyltransferase; cat; confers resistance to chloramphenicol
    910..1012    -  promoter       cat promoter: promoter of the E. coli cat gene encoding chloramphenicol acetyltransferase
   1128..1472    +  CDS            resD (fragment): REDF_ECOLI - Also known as D. Protein inferred from homology: Swiss-Prot protein existence level 3. Acts as a repressor of transcription and as a site-specific resolvase that cleaves at the RfsF site. From Escherichia coli (strain K12).
   1936..2155    +  rep_origin     ori2: secondary origin of replication for the bacterial F plasmid; also known as oriS
   2246..3001    +  CDS            repE: replication initiation protein for the bacterial F plasmid; repE
   3004..3254    +  misc_feature   incC: incC; incompatibility region of the bacterial F plasmid
   3580..4755    +  CDS            sopA: partitioning protein for the bacterial F plasmid; sopA
   4755..5726    +  CDS            sopB: partitioning protein for the bacterial F plasmid; sopB
   5799..6272    +  misc_feature   sopC: sopC; centromere-like partitioning region of the bacterial F plasmid
   6372..6518    +  CDS            yuaZ (fragment): YUAZ_ECO57 - Protein predicted: Swiss-Prot protein existence level 4. From Escherichia coli O157:H7.
   6532..6931    -  misc_feature   cos: lambda cos site; allows packaging into phage lambda particles
   6935..7001    +  CDS            lacZα (fragment): LacZα fragment of β-galactosidase; lacZ fragment
   7007..7106    -  misc_feature   bom (fragment): basis of mobility region from pBR322
   7208..7243    -  CDS            rop (fragment): Rop protein, which maintains plasmids at low copy number; rop
   7338..7442    +  promoter       AmpR promoter: bla
   7443..8303    +  CDS            AmpR: β-lactamase; bla; confers resistance to ampicillin, carbenicillin, and related antibiotics
   8474..9062    +  rep_origin     ori: high-copy-number ColE1/pMB1/pBR322/pUC origin of replication
   9245..9300    +  CDS            lacI (fragment): lac repressor; lacI; The lac repressor binds to the lac operator to inhibit transcription in E. coli. This inhibition can be relieved by adding lactose or isopropyl-β-D-thiogalactopyranoside (IPTG).
   9333..9731    -  misc_feature   cos: lambda cos site; allows packaging into phage lambda particles
   9749..9782    +  protein_bind   loxP: Cre-mediated recombination occurs in the 8-bp core sequence (GCATACAT). Cre recombinase
   9798..9816    +  promoter       T7 promoter: promoter for bacteriophage T7 RNA polymerase
>Addgene plasmid #89695 | pFosill-1 | depositor full sequence | sequence record 173837 | pFosill-1 sequence 9905 bps
TCCAGCATGCACGTGGAGATCGGAAGAGCGGTTCAGCAGGAATGCCGAGACCGATCCTCAGCAGTGTCGT
ATGCCGTCTTCTGCTTGAGATCCTATAGTGTCACCTAAATCGTATGCGGCCGCCCGGGCCGTCGACCAAT
TCTCATGTTTGACAGCTTATCATCGAATTTCTGCCATTCATCCGCTTATTATCACTTATTCAGGCGTAGC
ACCAGGCGTTTAAGGGCACCAATAACTGCCTTAAAAAAATTACGCCCCGCCCTGCCACTCATCGCAGTAC
TGTTGTAATTCATTAAGCATTCTGCCGACATGGAAGCCATCACAGACGGCATGATGAACCTGAATCGCCA
GCGGCATCAGCACCTTGTCGCCTTGCGTATAATATTTGCCCATGGTGAAAACGGGGGCGAAGAAGTTGTC
CATATTGGCCACGTTTAAATCAAAACTGGTGAAACTCACCCAGGGATTGGCTGAGACGAAAAACATATTC
TCAATAAACCCTTTAGGGAAATAGGCCAGGTTTTCACCGTAACACGCCACATCTTGCGAATATATGTGTA
GAAACTGCCGGAAATCGTCGTGGTATTCACTCCAGAGCGATGAAAACGTTTCAGTTTGCTCATGGAAAAC
GGTGTAACAAGGGTGAACACTATCCCATATCACCAGCTCACCGTCTTTCATTGCCATACGGAATTCCGGA
TGAGCATTCATCAGGCGGGCAAGAATGTGAATAAAGGCCGGATAAAACTTGTGCTTATTTTTCTTTACGG
TCTTTAAAAAGGCCGTAATATCCAGCTGAACGGTCTGGTTATAGGTACATTGAGCAACTGACTGAAATGC
CTCAAAATGTTCTTTACGATGCCATTGGGATATATCAACGGTGGTATATCCAGTGATTTTTTTCTCCATT
TTAGCTTCCTTAGCTCCTGAAAATCTCGATAACTCAAAAAATACGCCCGGTAGTGATCTTATTTCATTAT
GGTGAAAGTTGGAACCTCTTACGTGCCGATCAACGTCTCATTTTCGCCAAAAGTTGGCCCAGGGCTTCCC
GGTATCAACAGGGACACCAGGATTTATTTATTCTGCGAAGTGATCTTCCGTCACAGGTATTTATTCGCGA
TAAGCTCATGGAGCGGCGTAACCGTCGCACAGGAAGGACAGAGAAAGCGCGGATCTGGGAAGTGACGGAC
AGAACGGTCAGGACCTGGATTGGGGAGGCGGTTGCCGCCGCTGCTGCTGACGGTGTGACGTTCTCTGTTC
CGGTCACACCACATACGTTCCGCCATTCCTATGCGATGCACATGCTGTATGCCGGTATACCGCTGAAAGT
TCTGCAAAGCCTGATGGGACATAAGTCCATCAGTTCAACGGAAGTCTACACGAAGGTTTTTGCGCTGGAT
GTGGCTGCCCGGCACCGGGTGCAGTTTGCGATGCCGGAGTCTGATGCGGTTGCGATGCTGAAACAATTAT
CCTGAGAATAAATGCCTTGGCCTTTATATGGAAATGTGGAACTGAGTGGATATGCTGTTTTTGTCTGTTA
AACAGAGAAGCTGGCTGTTATCCACTGAGAAGCGAACGAAACAGTCGGGAAAATCTCCCATTATCGTAGA
GATCCGCATTATTAATCTCAGGAGCCTGTGTAGCGTTTATAGGAAGTAGTGTTCTGTCATGATGCCTGCA
AGCGGTAACGAAAACGATTTGAATATGCCTTCAGGAACAATAGAAATCTTCGTGCGGTGTTACGTTGAAG
TGGAGCGGATTATGTCAGCAATGGACAGAACAACCTAATGAACACAGAACCATGATGTGGTCTGTCCTTT
TACAGCCAGTAGGCTCGCCGCAGTCGAGCGACGGCGAAGCCCTCGAGTGAGCGAGGAAGCACCAGGGAAC
AGCACTTATATATTCTGCTTACACACGATGCCTGAAAAAACTTCCCTTGGGGTTATCCACTTATCCACGG
GGATATTTTTATAATTATTTTTTTTATAGTTTTTAGATCTTCTTTTTTAGAGCGCCTTGTAGGCCTTTAT
CCATGCTGGTTCTAGAGAAGGTGTTGTGACAAATTGCCCTTTCAGTGTGACAAATCACCCTCAAATGACA
GTCCTGTCTGTGACAAATTGCCCTTAACCCTGTGACAAATTGCCCTCAGAAGAAGCTGTTTTTTCACAAA
GTTATCCCTGCTTATTGACTCTTTTTTATTTAGTGTGACAATCTAAAAACTTGTCACACTTCACATGGAT
CTGTCATGGCGGAAACAGCGGTTATCAATCACAAGAAACGTAAAAATAGCCCGCGAATCGTCCAGTCAAA
CGACCTCACTGAGGCGGCATATAGTCTCTCCCGGGATCAAAAACGTATGCTGTATCTGTTCGTTGACCAG
ATCAGAAAATCTGATGGCACCCTACAGGAACATGACGGTATCTGCGAGATCCATGTTGCTAAATATGCTG
AAATATTCGGATTGACCTCTGCGGAAGCCAGTAAGGATATACGGCAGGCATTGAAGAGTTTCGCGGGGAA
GGAAGTGGTTTTTTATCGCCCTGAAGAGGATGCCGGCGATGAAAAAGGCTATGAATCTTTTCCTTGGTTT
ATCAAACGTGCGCACAGTCCATCCAGAGGGCTTTACAGTGTACATATCAACCCATATCTCATTCCCTTCT
TTATCGGGTTACAGAACCGGTTTACGCAGTTTCGGCTTAGTGAAACAAAAGAAATCACCAATCCGTATGC
CATGCGTTTATACGAATCCCTGTGTCAGTATCGTAAGCCGGATGGCTCAGGCATCGTCTCTCTGAAAATC
GACTGGATCATAGAGCGTTACCAGCTGCCTCAAAGTTACCAGCGTATGCCTGACTTCCGCCGCCGCTTCC
TGCAGGTCTGTGTTAATGAGATCAACAGCAGAACTCCAATGCGCCTCTCATACATTGAGAAAAAGAAAGG
CCGCCAGACGACTCATATCGTATTTTCCTTCCGCGATATCACTTCCATGACGACAGGATAGTCTGAGGGT
TATCTGTCACAGATTTGAGGGTGGTTCGTCACATTTGTTCTGACCTACTGAGGGTAATTTGTCACAGTTT
TGCTGTTTCCTTCAGCCTGCATGGATTTTCTCATACTTTTTGAACTGTAATTTTTAAGGAAGCCAAATTT
GAGGGCAGTTTGTCACAGTTGATTTCCTTCTCTTTCCCTTCGTCATGTGACCTGATATCGGGGGTTAGTT
CGTCATCATTGATGAGGGTTGATTATCACAGTTTATTACTCTGAATTGGCTATCCGCGTGTGTACCTCTA
CCTGGAGTTTTTCCCACGGTGGATATTTCTTCTTGCGCTGAGCGTAAGAGCTATCTGACAGAACAGTTCT
TCTTTGCTTCCTCGCCAGTTCGCTCGCTATGCTCGGTTACACGGCTGCGGCGAGCGCTAGTGATAATAAG
TGACTGAGGTATGTGCTCTTCTTATCTCCTTTTGTAGTGTTGCTCTTATTTTAAACAACTTTGCGGTTTT
TTGATGACTTTGCGATTTTGTTGTTGCTTTGCAGTAAATTGCAAGATTTAATAAAAAAACGCAAAGCAAT
GATTAAAGGATGTTCAGAATGAAACTCATGGAAACACTTAACCAGTGCATAAACGCTGGTCATGAAATGA
CGAAGGCTATCGCCATTGCACAGTTTAATGATGACAGCCCGGAAGCGAGGAAAATAACCCGGCGCTGGAG
AATAGGTGAAGCAGCGGATTTAGTTGGGGTTTCTTCTCAGGCTATCAGAGATGCCGAGAAAGCAGGGCGA
CTACCGCACCCGGATATGGAAATTCGAGGACGGGTTGAGCAACGTGTTGGTTATACAATTGAACAAATTA
ATCATATGCGTGATGTGTTTGGTACGCGATTGCGACGTGCTGAAGACGTATTTCCACCGGTGATCGGGGT
TGCTGCCCATAAAGGTGGCGTTTACAAAACCTCAGTTTCTGTTCATCTTGCTCAGGATCTGGCTCTGAAG
GGGCTACGTGTTTTGCTCGTGGAAGGTAACGACCCCCAGGGAACAGCCTCAATGTATCACGGATGGGTAC
CAGATCTTCATATTCATGCAGAAGACACTCTCCTGCCTTTCTATCTTGGGGAAAAGGACGATGTCACTTA
TGCAATAAAGCCCACTTGCTGGCCGGGGCTTGACATTATTCCTTCCTGTCTGGCTCTGCACCGTATTGAA
ACTGAGTTAATGGGCAAATTTGATGAAGGTAAACTGCCCACCGATCCACACCTGATGCTCCGACTGGCCA
TTGAAACTGTTGCTCATGACTATGATGTCATAGTTATTGACAGCGCGCCTAACCTGGGTATCGGCACGAT
TAATGTCGTATGTGCTGCTGATGTGCTGATTGTTCCCACGCCTGCTGAGTTGTTTGACTACACCTCCGCA
CTGCAGTTTTTCGATATGCTTCGTGATCTGCTCAAGAACGTTGATCTTAAAGGGTTCGAGCCTGATGTAC
GTATTTTGCTTACCAAATACAGCAATAGTAATGGCTCTCAGTCCCCGTGGATGGAGGAGCAAATTCGGGA
TGCCTGGGGAAGCATGGTTCTAAAAAATGTTGTACGTGAAACGGATGAAGTTGGTAAAGGTCAGATCCGG
ATGAGAACTGTTTTTGAACAGGCCATTGATCAACGCTCTTCAACTGGTGCCTGGAGAAATGCTCTTTCTA
TTTGGGAACCTGTCTGCAATGAAATTTTCGATCGTCTGATTAAACCACGCTGGGAGATTAGATAATGAAG
CGTGCGCCTGTTATTCCAAAACATACGCTCAATACTCAACCGGTTGAAGATACTTCGTTATCGACACCAG
CTGCCCCGATGGTGGATTCGTTAATTGCGCGCGTAGGAGTAATGGCTCGCGGTAATGCCATTACTTTGCC
TGTATGTGGTCGGGATGTGAAGTTTACTCTTGAAGTGCTCCGGGGTGATAGTGTTGAGAAGACCTCTCGG
GTATGGTCAGGTAATGAACGTGACCAGGAGCTGCTTACTGAGGACGCACTGGATGATCTCATCCCTTCTT
TTCTACTGACTGGTCAACAGACACCGGCGTTCGGTCGAAGAGTATCTGGTGTCATAGAAATTGCCGATGG
GAGTCGCCGTCGTAAAGCTGCTGCACTTACCGAAAGTGATTATCGTGTTCTGGTTGGCGAGCTGGATGAT
GAGCAGATGGCTGCATTATCCAGATTGGGTAACGATTATCGCCCAACAAGTGCTTATGAACGTGGTCAGC
GTTATGCAAGCCGATTGCAGAATGAATTTGCTGGAAATATTTCTGCGCTGGCTGATGCGGAAAATATTTC
ACGTAAGATTATTACCCGCTGTATCAACACCGCCAAATTGCCTAAATCAGTTGTTGCTCTTTTTTCTCAC
CCCGGTGAACTATCTGCCCGGTCAGGTGATGCACTTCAAAAAGCCTTTACAGATAAAGAGGAATTACTTA
AGCAGCAGGCATCTAACCTTCATGAGCAGAAAAAAGCTGGGGTGATATTTGAAGCTGAAGAAGTTATCAC
TCTTTTAACTTCTGTGCTTAAAACGTCATCTGCATCAAGAACTAGTTTAAGCTCACGACATCAGTTTGCT
CCTGGAGCGACAGTATTGTATAAGGGCGATAAAATGGTGCTTAACCTGGACAGGTCTCGTGTTCCAACTG
AGTGTATAGAGAAAATTGAGGCCATTCTTAAGGAACTTGAAAAGCCAGCACCCTGATGCGACCACGTTTT
AGTCTACGTTTATCTGTCTTTACTTAATGTCCTTTGTTACAGGCCAGAAAGCATAACTGGCCTGAATATT
CTCTCTGGGCCCACTGTTCCACTTGTATCGTCGGTCTGATAATCAGACTGGGACCACGGTCCCACTCGTA
TCGTCGGTCTGATTATTAGTCTGGGACCACGGTCCCACTCGTATCGTCGGTCTGATTATTAGTCTGGGAC
CACGGTCCCACTCGTATCGTCGGTCTGATAATCAGACTGGGACCACGGTCCCACTCGTATCGTCGGTCTG
ATTATTAGTCTGGGACCATGGTCCCACTCGTATCGTCGGTCTGATTATTAGTCTGGGACCACGGTCCCAC
TCGTATCGTCGGTCTGATTATTAGTCTGGAACCACGGTCCCACTCGTATCGTCGGTCTGATTATTAGTCT
GGGACCACGGTCCCACTCGTATCGTCGGTCTGATTATTAGTCTGGGACCACGATCCCACTCGTGTTGTCG
GTCTGATTATCGGTCTGGGACCACGGTCCCACTTGTATTGTCGATCAGACTATCAGCGTGAGACTACGAT
TCCATCAATGCCTGTCAAGGGCAAGTATTGACATGTCGTCGTAACCTGTAGAACGGAGTAACCTCGGTGT
GCGGTTGTATGCCTGCTGTGGATTGCTGCTGTGTCCTGCTTATCCACAACATTTTGCGCACGGTTATGTG
GACAAAATACCTGGTTACCCAGGCCGTGCCGGCACGTTAACCGGGCTGCATCCGATGCAAGTGTGTCGCT
GTCGACGAGCTCGCGAGCTCGGACATGAGGTTGCCCCGTATTCAGTGTCGCTGATTTGTATTGTCTGAAG
TTGTTTTTACGTTAAGTTGATGCAGATCAATTAATACGATACCTGCGTCATAATTGATTATTTGACGTGG
TTTGATGGCCTCCACGCACGTTGTGATATGTAGATGATAATCATTATCACTTTACGGGTCCTTTCCGGTG
ATCCGACAGGTTACGGGGCGGCGACCTCGCGGGTTTTCGCTATTTATGAAAATTTTCCGGTTTAAGGCGT
TTCCGTTCTTCTTCGTCATAACTTAATGTTTTTATTTAAAATACCCTCTGAAAAGAAAGGAAACGACAGG
TGCTGAAAGCGAGGCTTTTTGGCCTCTGTCGTTTCCTTTCTCTGTTTTTGTCCGTGGAATGAACAATGGA
AGTCCTGGCGTAATAGCGAAGAGGCCCGCACCGATCGCCCTTCCCAACAGTTGCGCAGCCTGAATGGCGA
ATGGCGCCTGATGCGGTATTTTCTCCTTACGCATCTGTGCGGTATTTCACACCGCATATGGTGCACTCTC
AGTACAATCTGCTCTGATGCCGCATAGTTAAGCCAGCCCCGACACCCGCCAACACCCGCTGACGCGCCCT
GACGGGCTTGTCTGCTCCCGGCATCCGCTTACAGACAAGCTGTGACCGTCTCCGGGAGCTGCATGTGTCA
GAGGTTTTCACCGTCATCACCGAAACGCGCGAGACGAAAGGGCCTCGTGATACGCCTATTTTTATAGGTT
AATGTCATGATAATAATGGTTTCTTAGACGTCAGGTGGCACTTTTCGGGGAAATGTGCGCGGAACCCCTA
TTTGTTTATTTTTCTAAATACATTCAAATATGTATCCGCTCATGAGACAATAACCCTGATAAATGCTTCA
ATAATATTGAAAAAGGAAGAGTATGAGTATTCAACATTTCCGTGTCGCCCTTATTCCCTTTTTTGCGGCA
TTTTGCCTTCCTGTTTTTGCTCACCCAGAAACGCTGGTGAAAGTAAAAGATGCTGAAGATCAGTTGGGTG
CACGAGTGGGTTACATCGAACTGGATCTCAACAGCGGTAAGATCCTTGAGAGTTTTCGCCCCGAAGAACG
TTTTCCAATGATGAGCACTTTTAAAGTTCTGCTATGTGGCGCGGTATTATCCCGTATTGACGCCGGGCAA
GAGCAACTCGGTCGCCGCATACACTATTCTCAGAATGACTTGGTTGAGTACTCACCAGTCACAGAAAAGC
ATCTTACGGATGGCATGACAGTAAGAGAATTATGCAGTGCTGCCATAACCATGAGTGATAACACTGCGGC
CAACTTACTTCTGACAACGATCGGAGGACCGAAGGAGCTAACCGCTTTTTTGCACAACATGGGGGATCAT
GTAACTCGCCTTGATCGTTGGGAACCGGAGCTGAATGAAGCCATACCAAACGACGAGCGTGACACCACGA
TGCCTGTAGCAATGGCAACAACGTTGCGCAAACTATTAACTGGCGAACTACTTACTCTAGCTTCCCGGCA
ACAATTAATAGACTGGATGGAGGCGGATAAAGTTGCAGGACCACTTCTGCGCTCGGCCCTTCCGGCTGGC
TGGTTTATTGCTGATAAATCTGGAGCCGGTGAGCGTGGGTCTCGCGGTATCATTGCAGCACTGGGGCCAG
ATGGTAAGCCCTCCCGTATCGTAGTTATCTACACGACGGGGAGTCAGGCAACTATGGATGAACGAAATAG
ACAGATCGCTGAGATAGGTGCCTCACTGATTAAGCATTGGTAACTGTCAGACCAAGTTTACTCATATATA
CTTTAGATTGATTTAAAACTTCATTTTTAATTTAAAAGGATCTAGGTGAAGATCCTTTTTGATAATCTCA
TGACCAAAATCCCTTAACGTGAGTTTTCGTTCCACTGAGCGTCAGACCCCGTAGAAAAGATCAAAGGATC
TTCTTGAGATCCTTTTTTTCTGCGCGTAATCTGCTGCTTGCAAACAAAAAAACCACCGCTACCAGCGGTG
GTTTGTTTGCCGGATCAAGAGCTACCAACTCTTTTTCCGAAGGTAACTGGCTTCAGCAGAGCGCAGATAC
CAAATACTGTCCTTCTAGTGTAGCCGTAGTTAGGCCACCACTTCAAGAACTCTGTAGCACCGCCTACATA
CCTCGCTCTGCTAATCCTGTTACCAGTGGCTGCTGCCAGTGGCGATAAGTCGTGTCTTACCGGGTTGGAC
TCAAGACGATAGTTACCGGATAAGGCGCAGCGGTCGGGCTGAACGGGGGGTTCGTGCACACAGCCCAGCT
TGGAGCGAACGACCTACACCGAACTGAGATACCTACAGCGTGAGCATTGAGAAAGCGCCACGCTTCCCGA
AGGGAGAAAGGCGGACAGGTATCCGGTAAGCGGCAGGGTCGGAACAGGAGAGCGCACGAGGGAGCTTCCA
GGGGGAAACGCCTGGTATCTTTATAGTCCTGTCGGGTTTCGCCACCTCTGACTTGAGCGTCGATTTTTGT
GATGCTCGTCAGGGGGGCGGAGCCTATGGAAAAACGCCAGCAACGCGGCCTTTTTACGGTTCCTGGCCTT
TTGCTGGCCTTTTGCTCACATGTTCTTTCCTGCGTTATCCCCTGATTCTGTGGATAACCGTATTACCGCC
TTTGAGTGAGCTGATACCGCTCGCCGCAGCCGAACGACCGAGCGCAGCGAGTCAGTGAGCGAGGAAGCGG
AAGAGCGCCCAATACGCAAACCGCCTCTCCCCGCGCGTTGGCCGATTCATTAATGCAGCTTGCGCCGTTC
CACTTCGATGCGTCAGTGAAGCGACATGAGGTTGCCCCGTATTCAGTGTCGCTGATTTGTATTGTCTGAA
GTTGTTTTTACGTTAAGTTGATGCAGATCAATTAATACGATACCTGCGTCATAATTGATTATTTGACGTG
GTTTGATGGCCTCCACGCACGTTGTGATATGTAGATGATAATCATTATCACTTTACGGGTCCTTTCCGGT
GATCCGACAGGTTACGGGGCGGCGACCTCGCGGGTTTTCGCTATTTATGAAAATTTTCCGGTTTAAGGCG
TTTCCGTTCTTCTTCGTCATAACTTAATGTTTTTATTTAAAATACCCTCTGAAAAGAAAGGAAACGACAG
GTGCTGAAAGCGAGCTTTTTGGCCTCTGTCGTTTCCTTTCTCTGTTTTTGTCCGTGGAATGAACAATGGA
AGTCCGAGCTCATCGCTAATAACTTCGTATAGCATACATTATACGAAGTTATATTCGATGCGGCCGCTAA
TACGACTCACTATAGGGAGAAGCTTAATGATACGGCGACCACCGACACTGCTGAGGACACTCTTTCCCTA
CACGACGCTCTTCCGATCTCCACGTGCATGCTGGA
