>Addgene plasmid #89695 | pFosill-1 | addgene partial sequence | sequence record 177100 | Addgene Partial NGS Result
TAATACGACTCACTATAGGGAGAAGCTTAATGATACGGMTCTYHTACHMMWCKMCGAGCTTCCGATCTCC
ACGTGCATGCTGGATCCAGCATGCACGTGGAGATTATGCCGTCTTCTGCTTGAGATCCTATAGTGTCACC
TAAATCGTATGCGGCCGCCCGGGCCGTCGACCAATTCTCATGTTTGACAGCTTATCATCGAATTTCTGCC
ATTCATCCGCTTATTATCACTTATTCAGGCGTAGCAACCAGGCGTTTAAGGGCACCAATAACTGCCTTAA
AAAAATTACGCCCCGCCCTGCCACTCATCGCAGTACTGTTGTAATTCATTAAGCATTCTGCCGACATGGA
AGCCATCACAAACGGCATGATGAACCTGAATCGCCAGCGGCATCAGCACCTTGTCGCCTTGCGTATAATA
TTTGCCCATGGTGAAAACGGGGGCGAAGAAGTTGTCCATATTGGCCACGTTTAAATCAAAACTGGTGAAA
CTCACCCAGGGATTGGCTGAGACGAAAAACATATTCTCAATAAACCCTTTAGGGAAATAGGCCAGGTTTT
CACCGTAACACGCCACATCTTGCGAATATATGTGTAGAAACTGCCGGAAATCGTCGTGGTATTCACTCCA
GAGCGATGAAAACGTTTCAGTTTGCTCATGGAAAACGGTGTAACAAGGGTGAACACTATCCCATATCACC
AGCTCACCGTCTTTCATTGCCATACGGAATTCCGGATGAGCATTCATCAGGCGGGCAAGAATGTGAATAA
AGGCCGGATAAAACTTGTGCTTATTTTTCTTTACGGTCTTTAAAAAGGCCGTAATATCCAGCTGAACGGT
CTGGTTATAGGTACATTGAGCAACTGACTGAAATGCCTCAAAATGTTCTTTACGATGCCATTGGGATATA
TCAACGGTGGTATATCCAGTGATTTTTTTCTCCATTTTAGCTTCCTTAGCTCCTGAAAATCTCGATAACT
CAAAAAATACGCCCGGTAGTGATCTTATTTCATTATGGTGAAAGTTGGAACCTCTTACGTGCCGATCAAC
GTCTCATTTTCGCCAAAAGTTGGCCCAGGGCTTCCCGGTATCAACAGGGACACCAGGATTTATTTATTCT
GCGAAGTGATCTTCCGTCACAGGTATTTATTCGCGATAAGCTCATGGAGCGGCGTAACCGTCGCACAGGA
AGGACAGAGAAAGCGCGGATCTGGGAAGTGACGGACAGAACGGTCAGGACCTGGATTGGGGAGGCGGTTG
CCGCCGCTGCTGCTGACGGTGTGACGTTCTCTGTTCCGGTCACACCACATACGTTCCGCCATTCCTATGC
GATGCACATGCTGTATGCCGGTATACCGCTGAAAGTTCTGCAAAGCCTGATGGGACATAAGTCCATCAGT
TCAACGGAAGTCTACACGAAGGTTTTTGCGCTGGATGTGGCTGCCCGGCACCGGGTGCAGTTTGCGATGC
CGGAGTCTGATGCGGTTGCGATGCTGAAACAATTATCCTGAGAATAAATGCCTTGGCCTTTATATGGAAA
TGTGGAACTGAGTGGATATGCTGTTTTTGTCTGTTAAACAGAGAAGCTGGCTGTTATCCACTGAGAAGCG
AACGAAACAGTCGGGAAAATCTCCCATTATCGTAGAGATCCGCATTATTAATCTCAGGAGCCTGTGTAGC
GTTTATAGGAAGTAGTGTTCTGTCATGATGCCTGCAAGCGGTAACGAAAACGATTTGAATATGCCTTCAG
GAACAATAGAAATCTTCGTGCGGTGTTACGTTGAAGTGGAGCGGATTATGTCAGCAATGGACAGAACAAC
CTAATGAACACAGAACCATGATGTGGTCTGTCCTTTTACAGCCAGTAGTGCTCGCCGCAGTCGAGCGACA
GGGCGAAGCCCTCGAGTGAGCGAGGAAGCACCAGGGAACAGCACTTATATATTCTGCTTACACACGATGC
CTGAAAAAACTTCCCTTGGGGTTATCCACTTATCCACGGGGATATTTTTATAATTATTTTTTTTATAGTT
TTTAGATCTTCTTTTTTAGAGCGCCTTGTAGGCCTTTATCCATGCTGGTTCTAGAGAAGGTGTTGTGACA
AATTGCCCTTTCAGTGTGACAAATCACCCTCAAATGACAGTCCTGTCTGTGACAAATTGCCCTTAACCCT
GTGACAAATTGCCCTCAGAAGAAGCTGTTTTTTCACAAAGTTATCCCTGCTTATTGACTCTTTTTTATTT
AGTGTGACAATCTAAAAACTTGTCACACTTCACATGGATCTGTCATGGCGGAAACAGCGGTTATCAATCA
CAAGAAACGTAAAAATAGCCCGCGAATCGTCCAGTCAAACGACCTCACTGAGGCGGCATATAGTCTCTCC
CGGGATCAAAAACGTATGCTGTATCTGTTCGTTGACCAGATCAGAAAATCTGATGGCACCCTACAGGAAC
ATGACGGTATCTGCGAGATCCATGTTGCTAAATATGCTGAAATATTCGGATTGACCTCTGCGGAAGCCAG
TAAGGATATACGGCAGGCATTGAAGAGTTTCGCGGGGAAGGAAGTGGTTTTTTATCGCCCTGAAGAGGAT
GCCGGCGATGAAAAAGGCTATGAATCTTTTCCTTGGTTTATCAAACGTGCGCACAGTCCATCCAGAGGGC
TTTACAGTGTACATATCAACCCATATCTCATTCCCTTCTTTATCGGGTTACAGAACCGGTTTACGCAGTT
TCGGCTTAGTGAAACAAAAGAAATCACCAATCCGTATGCCATGCGTTTATACGAATCCCTGTGTCAGTAT
CGTAAGCCGGATGGCTCAGGCATCGTCTCTCTGAAAATCGACTGGATCATAGAGCGTTACCAGCTGCCTC
AAAGTTACCAGCGTATGCCTGACTTCCGCCGCCGCTTCCTGCAGGTCTGTGTTAATGAGATCAACAGCAG
AACTCCAATGCGCCTCTCATACATTGAGAAAAAGAAAGGCCGCCAGACGACTCATATCGTATTTTCCTTC
CGCGATATCACTTCCATGACGACAGGATAGTCTGAGGGTTATCTGTCACAGATTTGAGGGTGGTTCGTCA
CATTTGTTCTGACCTACTGAGGGTAATTTGTCACAGTTTTGCTGTTTCCTTCAGCCTGCATGGATTTTCT
CATACTTTTTGAACTGTAATTTTTAAGGAAGCCAAATTTGAGGGCAGTTTGTCACAGTTGATTTCCTTCT
CTTTCCCTTCGTCATGTGACCTGATATCGGGGGTTAGTTCGTCATCATTGATGAGGGTTGATTATCACAG
TTTATTACTCTGAATTGGCTATCCGCGTGTGTACCTCTACCTGGAGTTTTTCCCACGGTGGATATTTCTT
CTTGCGCTGAGCGTAAGAGCTATCTGACAGAACAGTTCTTCTTTGCTTCCTCGCCAGTTCGCTCGCTATG
CTCGGTTACACGGCTGCGGCGAGCGCTAGTGATAATAAGTGACTGAGGTATGTGCTCTTCTTATCTCCTT
TTGTAGTGTTGCTCTTATTTTAAACAACTTTGCGGTTTTTTGATGACTTTGCGATTTTGTTGTTGCTTTG
CAGTAAATTGCAAGATTTAATAAAAAAACGCAAAGCAATGATTAAAGGATGTTCAGAATGAAACTCATGG
AAACACTTAACCAGTGCATAAACGCTGGTCATGAAATGACGAAGGCTATCGCCATTGCACAGTTTAATGA
TGACAGCCCGGAAGCGAGGAAAATAACCCGGCGCTGGAGAATAGGTGAAGCAGCGGATTTAGTTGGGGTT
TCTTCTCAGGCTATCAGAGATGCCGAGAAAGCAGGGCGACTACCGCACCCGGATATGGAAATTCGAGGAC
GGGTTGAGCAACGTGTTGGTTATACAATTGAACAAATTAATCATATGCGTGATGTGTTTGGTACGCGATT
GCGACGTGCTGAAGACGTATTTCCACCGGTGATCGGGGTTGCTGCCCATAAAGGTGGCGTTTACAAAACC
TCAGTTTCTGTTCATCTTGCTCAGGATCTGGCTCTGAAGGGGCTACGTGTTTTGCTCGTGGAAGGTAACG
ACCCCCAGGGAACAGCCTCAATGTATCACGGATGGGTACCAGATCTTCATATTCATGCAGAAGACACTCT
CCTGCCTTTCTATCTTGGGGAAAAGGACGATGTCACTTATGCAATAAAGCCCACTTGCTGGCCGGGGCTT
GACATTATTCCTTCCTGTCTGGCTCTGCACCGTATTGAAACTGAGTTAATGGGCAAATTTGATGAAGGTA
AACTGCCCACCGATCCACACCTGATGCTCCGACTGGCCATTGAAACTGTTGCTCATGACTATGATGTCAT
AGTTATTGACAGCGCGCCTAACCTGGGTATCGGCACGATTAATGTCGTATGTGCTGCTGATGTGCTGATT
GTTCCCACGCCTGCTGAGTTGTTTGACTACACCTCCGCACTGCAGTTTTTCGATATGCTTCGTGATCTGC
TCAAGAACGTTGATCTTAAAGGGTTCGAGCCTGATGTACGTATTTTGCTTACCAAATACAGCAATAGTAA
TGGCTCTCAGTCCCCGTGGATGGAGGAGCAAATTCGGGATGCCTGGGGAAGCATGGTTCTAAAAAATGTT
GTACGTGAAACGGATGAAGTTGGTAAAGGTCAGATCCGGATGAGAACTGTTTTTGAACAGGCCATTGATC
AACGCTCTTCAACTGGTGCCTGGAGAAATGCTCTTTCTATTTGGGAACCTGTCTGCAATGAAATTTTCGA
TCGTCTGATTAAACCACGCTGGGAGATTAGATAATGAAGCGTGCGCCTGTTATTCCAAAACATACGCTCA
ATACTCAACCGGTTGAAGATACTTCGTTATCGACACCAGCTGCCCCGATGGTGGATTCGTTAATTGCGCG
CGTAGGAGTAATGGCTCGCGGTAATGCCATTACTTTGCCTGTATGTGGTCGGGATGTGAAGTTTACTCTT
GAAGTGCTCCGGGGTGATAGTGTTGAGAAGACCTCTCGGGTATGGTCAGGTAATGAACGTGACCAGGAGC
TGCTTACTGAGGACGCACTGGATGATCTCATCCCTTCTTTTCTACTGACTGGTCAACAGACACCGGCGTT
CGGTCGAAGAGTATCTGGTGTCATAGAAATTGCCGATGGGAGTCGCCGTCGTAAAGCTGCTGCACTTACC
GAAAGTGATTATCGTGTTCTGGTTGGCGAGCTGGATGATGAGCAGATGGCTGCATTATCCAGATTGGGTA
ACGATTATCGCCCAACAAGTGCTTATGAACGTGGTCAGCGTTATGCAAGCCGATTGCAGAATGAATTTGC
TGGAAATATTTCTGCGCTGGCTGATGCGGAAAATATTTCACGTAAGATTATTACCCGCTGTATCAACACC
GCCAAATTGCCTAAATCAGTTGTTGCTCTTTTTTCTCACCCCGGTGAACTATCTGCCCGGTCAGGTGATG
CACTTCAAAAAGCCTTTACAGATAAAGAGGAATTACTTAAGCAGCAGGCATCTAACCTTCATGAGCAGAA
AAAAGCTGGGGTGATATTTGAAGCTGAAGAAGTTATCACTCTTTTAACTTCTGTGCTTAAAACGTCATCT
GCATCAAGAACTAGTTTAAGCTCACGACATCAGTTTGCTCCTGGAGCGACAGTATTGTATAAGGGCGATA
AAATGGTGCTTAACCTGGACAGGTCTCGTGTTCCAACTGAGTGTATAGAGAAAATTGAGGCCATTCTTAA
GGAACTTGAAAAGCCAGCACCCTGATGCGACCACGTTTTAGTCTACGTTTATCTGTCTTTACTTAATGTC
CTTTGTTACAGGCCAGAAAGCATAACTGGCCTGAATATTCTCTCTGGGCCCACTGTTCCACTTGTATCGT
CGGTCTGATAATCAGACTGGGACCACGGTCCCACTCGTATCGTCGGTCTGATTATTAGTCTGGGACCACG
GTCCCACTCGTATCGTCGGTCTGATTATTAGTCTGGGACCACGGTCCCACTCGTATCGTCGGTCTGATAA
TCAGACTGGGACCACGGTCCCACTCGTATCGTCGGTCTGATTATTAGTCTGGGACCATGGTCCCACTCGT
ATCGTCGGTCTGATTATTAGTCTGGGACCACGGTCCCACTCGTATCGTCGGTCTGATTATTAGTCTGGAA
CCACGGTCCCACTCGTATCGTCGGTCTGATTATTAGTCTGGGACCACGGTCCCACTCGTATCGTCGGTCT
GATTATTAGTCTGGGACCACGATCCCACTCGTGTTGTCGGTCTGATTATCGGTCTGGGACCACGGTCCCA
CTTGTATTGTCGATCAGACTATCAGCGTGAGACTACGATTCCATCAATGCCTGTCAAGGGCAAGTATTGA
CATGTCGTCGTAACCTGTAGAACGGAGTAACCTCGGTGTGCGGTTGTATGCCTGCTGTGGATTGCTGCTG
TGTCCTGCTTATCCACAACATTTTGCGCACGGTTATGTGGACAAAATACCTGGTTACCCAGGCCGTGCCG
GCACGTTAACCGGGCTGCATCCGATGCAAGTGTGTCGCTGTCGACGAGCTCGCGAGCTCGGACATGAGGT
TGCCCCGTATTCAGTGTCGCTGATTTGTATTGTCTGAAGTTGTTTTTACGTTAAGTTGATGCAGATCAAT
TAATACGATACCTGCGTCATAATTGATTATTTGACGTGGTTTGATGGCCTCCACGCACGTTGTGATATGT
AGATGATAATCATTATCACTTTACGGGTCCTTTCCGGTGATCCGACAGGTTACGGGGCGGCGACCTCGCG
GGTTTTCGCTATTTATGAAAATTTTCCGGTTTAAGGCGTTTCCGTTCTTCTTCGTCATAACTTAATGTTT
TTATTTAAAATACCCTCTGAAAAGAAAGGAAACGACAGGTGCTGAAAGCGAGCTTTTTGGCCTCTGTCGT
TTCCTTTCTCTGTTTTTGTCCGTGGAATGAACAATGGAAGTCCTGGCGTAATAGCGAAGAGGCCCGCACC
GATCGCCCTTCCCAACAGTTGCGCAGCCTGAATGGCGAATGGCGCCTGATGCGGTATTTTCTCCTTACGC
ATCTGTGCGGTATTTCACACCGCATATGGTGCACTCTCAGTACAATCTGCTCTGATGCCGCATAGTTAAG
CCAGCCCCGACACCCGCCAACACCCGCTGACGCGCCCTGACGGGCTTGTCTGCTCCCGGCATCCGCTTAC
AGACAAGCTGTGACCGTCTCCGGGAGCTGCATGTGTCAGAGGTTTTCACCGTCATCACCGAAACGCGCGA
GACGAAAGGGCCTCGTGATACGCCTATTTTTATAGGTTAATGTCATGATAATAATGGTTTCTTAGACGTC
AGGTGGCACTTTTCGGGGAAATGTGCGCGGAACCCCTATTTGTTTATTTTTCTAAATACATTCAAATATG
TATCCGCTCATGAGACAATAACCCTGATAAATGCTTCAATAATATTGAAAAAGGAAGAGTATGAGTATTC
AACATTTCCGTGTCGCCCTTATTCCCTTTTTTGCGGCATTTTGCCTTCCTGTTTTTGCTCACCCAGAAAC
GCTGGTGAAAGTAAAAGATGCTGAAGATCAGTTGGGTGCACGAGTGGGTTACATCGAACTGGATCTCAAC
AGCGGTAAGATCCTTGAGAGTTTTCGCCCCGAAGAACGTTTTCCAATGATGAGCACTTTTAAAGTTCTGC
TATGTGGCGCGGTATTATCCCGTATTGACGCCGGGCAAGAGCAACTCGGTCGCCGCATACACTATTCTCA
GAATGACTTGGTTGAGTACTCACCAGTCACAGAAAAGCATCTTACGGATGGCATGACAGTAAGAGAATTA
TGCAGTGCTGCCATAACCATGAGTGATAACACTGCGGCCAACTTACTTCTGACAACGATCGGAGGACCGA
AGGAGCTAACCGCTTTTTTGCACAACATGGGGGATCATGTAACTCGCCTTGATCGTTGGGAACCGGAGCT
GAATGAAGCCATACCAAACGACGAGCGTGACACCACGATGCCTGTAGCAATGGCAACAACGTTGCGCAAA
CTATTAACTGGCGAACTACTTACTCTAGCTTCCCGGCAACAATTAATAGACTGGATGGAGGCGGATAAAG
TTGCAGGACCACTTCTGCGCTCGGCCCTTCCGGCTGGCTGGTTTATTGCTGATAAATCTGGAGCCGGTGA
GCGTGGGTCTCGCGGTATCATTGCAGCACTGGGGCCAGATGGTAAGCCCTCCCGTATCGTAGTTATCTAC
ACGACGGGGAGTCAGGCAACTATGGATGAACGAAATAGACAGATCGCTGAGATAGGTGCCTCACTGATTA
AGCATTGGTAACTGTCAGACCAAGTTTACTCATATATACTTTAGATTGATTTAAAACTTCATTTTTAATT
TAAAAGGATCTAGGTGAAGATCCTTTTTGATAATCTCATGACCAAAATCCCTTAACGTGAGTTTTCGTTC
CACTGAGCGTCAGACCCCGTAGAAAAGATCAAAGGATCTTCTTGAGATCCTTTTTTTCTGCGCGTAATCT
GCTGCTTGCAAACAAAAAAACCACCGCTACCAGCGGTGGTTTGTTTGCCGGATCAAGAGCTACCAACTCT
TTTTCCGAAGGTAACTGGCTTCAGCAGAGCGCAGATACCAAATACTGTTCTTCTAGTGTAGCCGTAGTTA
GGCCACCACTTCAAGAACTCTGTAGCACCGCCTACATACCTCGCTCTGCTAATCCTGTTACCAGTGGCTG
CTGCCAGTGGCGATAAGTCGTGTCTTACCGGGTTGGACTCAAGACGATAGTTACCGGATAAGGCGCAGCG
GTCGGGCTGAACGGGGGGTTCGTGCACACAGCCCAGCTTGGAGCGAACGACCTACACCGAACTGAGATAC
CTACAGCGTGAGCTATGAGAAAGCGCCACGCTTCCCGAAGGGAGAAAGGCGGACAGGTATCCGGTAAGCG
GCAGGGTCGGAACAGGAGAGCGCACGAGGGAGCTTCCAGGGGGAAACGCCTGGTATCTTTATAGTCCTGT
CGGGTTTCGCCACCTCTGACTTGAGCGTCGATTTTTGTGATGCTCGTCAGGGGGGCGGAGCCTATGGAAA
AACGCCAGCAACGCGGCCTTTTTACGGTTCCTGGCCTTTTGCTGGCCTTTTGCTCACATGTTCTTTCCTG
CGTTATCCCCTGATTCTGTGGATAACCGTATTACCGCCTTTGAGTGAGCTGATACCGCTCGCCGCAGCCG
AACGACCGAGCGCAGCGAGTCAGTGAGCGAGGAAGCGGAAGAGCGCCCAATACGCAAACCGCCTCTCCCC
GCGCGTTGGCCGATTCATTAATGCAGCTTGCGCCGTTCCACTTCGATGCGTCAGTGAAGCGACATGAGGT
TGCCCCGTATTCAGTGTCGCTGATTTGTATTGTCTGAAGTTGTTTTTACGTTAAGTTGATGCAGATCAAT
TAATACGATACCTGCGTCATAATTGATTATTTGACGTGGTTTGATGGCCTCCACGCACGTTGTGATATGT
AGATGATAATCATTATTACTTTACGGGTCCTTTCCGGTGATCCGACAGGTTACGGGGCGGCGACCTCGCG
GGTTTTCGCTATTTATGAAAATTTTCCGGTTTAAGGCGTTTCCGTTCTTCTTCGTCATAACTTAATGTTT
TTATTTAAAATACCCTCTGAAAAGAAAGGAAACGACAGGTGCTGAAAGCGAGCTTTTTGGCCTCTGTCGT
TTCCTTTCTCTGTTTTTGTCCGTGGAATGAACAATGGAAGTCCGAGCTCATCGCTAATAACTTCGTATAG
CATACATTATACGAAGTTATATTCGATGCGGCCGC
