>Addgene plasmid #89695 | pFosill-1 | addgene partial sequence | sequence record 178524 | CAT-F3 5'-tgtcggcagaatgcttaatg-3'
GGCGGGGCGTAATTTTTTTAAGGCAGTTATTGGTGCCCTTAAACGCCTGGTTGCTACGCCTGAATAAGTG
ATAATAAGCGGATGAATGGCAGAAATTCGATGATAAGCTGTCAAACATGAGAATTGGTCGACGGCCCGGG
CGGCCGCATACGATTTAGGTGACACTATAGGATCTCAAGCAGAAGACGGCATACGACACTGCTGAGGATC
GGTCTCGGCATTCCTGCTGAACCGCTCTTCCGATCTCCACGTGCATGCTGGATCCAGCATGCACGTGGAG
ATCGGAAGAGCGTCGTGTAGGGAAAGAGTGTCCTCAGCAGTGTCGGTGGTCGCCGTATCATTAAGCTTCT
CCCTATAGTGAGTCGTATTAGCGGCCGCATCGAATATAACTTCGTATAATGTATGCTATACGAAGTTATT
AGCGATGAGCTCGGACTTCCATTGTTCATTCCACGGACAAAAACAGAGAAAGGAAACGACAGAGGCCAAA
AAGCTCGCTTTCAGCACCTGTCGTTTCCTTTCTTTTCAGAGGGTATTTTAAATAAAAACATTAAGTTATG
ACGAAGAAGAACGGAAACGCCTTAAACCGGAAAATTTTCATAAATAGCGAAAACCCGCGAGGTCGCCGCC
CCGTAACCTGTCGGATCACCGGAA
